Addgene plasmid #197840: pJMC-L2-Donor-BsaI
Purpose: Donor vector to restore L2 destination via BsaI
Depositing lab: Daniel Voytas. Depositing organization: University of Minnesota. Publication: An extensible vector toolkit and parts library for advanced engineering of plant genomes. Chamness JC, Kumar J, Cruz AJ, Rhuby E, Holum MJ, Cody JP, Tibebu R, Gamo ME, Starker CG, Zhang F, Voytas DF. Plant Genome. 2023 Mar 9:e20312. doi: 10.1002/tpg2.20312. PubMed 36896468.
Backbone
  Vector backbone: Unspecified
  Backbone manufacturer: Self-made
  Vector type: Unspecified
Growth in bacteria
  Bacterial resistance: Chloramphenicol and Ampicillin, 25 & 100 μg/mL
  Growth temperature: 37°C
  Growth strain: ccdB Survival
  Copy number: High Copy
Gene/Insert
  Gene/Insert name: None
  Species: Synthetic
  Cloning method: Restriction Enzyme; 5′ cloning site Unknown (unknown if destroyed)
Terms and licenses: Academic/Nonprofit Terms; Industry Terms: Not Available to Industry
Depositor comments: Please visit https://www.biorxiv.org/content/10.1101/2022.10.15.511792v1 for bioRxiv preprint.
How to cite: pJMC-L2-Donor-BsaI was a gift from Daniel Voytas (Addgene plasmid # 197840 ; http://n2t.net/addgene:197840 ; RRID:Addgene_197840)
