[The description below was written by a language model from this plasmid's Addgene catalogue record and pLannotate feature annotations shown in this document.]
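Description:
pJMC-L2-Donor-BsaI is a small (about 4.4 kb), high-copy bacterial cloning plasmid from a modular vector toolkit and parts library built for plant genome engineering. It carries no gene of interest. Its recorded purpose is to act as a donor that restores a level 2 (L2) destination site through BsaI, meaning that it supplies a selection/counter-selection cassette that can be moved by BsaI (Golden Gate-style) cloning into an assembled construct so that the construct can again accept parts. The catalogue lists the backbone as self-made and unspecified. However, the annotated T7 promoter, fragment of the eco47IR lethal gene, lac UV5 promoter, CAP binding site and lacI fragment resemble the remnants of a commercial positive-selection cloning vector whose lethal gene has been interrupted by the inserted cassette. That origin is an inference, not something the record states.

The plasmid replicates from a ColE1/pUC-type origin and is selected with ampicillin through the bla gene and its native promoter. The payload is a chloramphenicol acetyltransferase gene (CmR), preceded by lac UV5 and cat promoter elements, followed by a ccdA fragment and an intact ccdB toxin gene. CcdB poisons DNA gyrase and kills standard E. coli strains, so the plasmid is propagated in a ccdB-tolerant strain under dual chloramphenicol and ampicillin selection. In a destination vector, the CmR-ccdB cassette allows selection for its presence and then counter-selection against unrecombined vector once it is replaced by assembled parts. The BsaI sites, their overhangs and the exact cassette boundaries are not annotated in the feature table.
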