Features (pLannotate 1.2.2; 13 found; start..end, strand, type, name):
    392..410     +  promoter       T7 promoter: promoter for bacteriophage T7 RNA polymerase
    507..537     +  promoter       lac UV5 promoter: E. coli lac promoter with an "up" mutation
    561..590     +  promoter       cat promoter (fragment): promoter of the E. coli cat gene encoding chloramphenicol acetyltransferase
    591..1271    +  CDS            CmR: chloramphenicol acetyltransferase confers resistance to chloramphenicol
   1428..1586    +  CDS            ccdA (fragment): CCDA_ECO57 - Also known as H, letA. Experimental evidence at protein level: Swiss-Prot protein existence level 1. Antitoxin component of a type II toxin-antitoxin (TA) system which inhibits the post-segregational killing (PSK) of plasmid-free cells, also referred to as a plasmid addiction system. Binds to and blocks the activity of CcdB; will also remove bound CcdB protein from the CcdB-GyrA complex by forming a CcdA-CcdB complex, a process termed rejuvenation. Functions as a transcriptional corepressor for the ccdAB operon, repression also requires CcdB (By similarity). From Escherichia coli
   1591..1893    +  CDS            ccdB: CCDB_ECOLI - Also known as G, letB, letD. Experimental evidence at protein level: Swiss-Prot protein existence level 1. Toxic component of a type II toxin-antitoxin (TA) system, functioning in plasmid maintainence. Responsible for the post- segregational killing (PSK) of plasmid-free cells, also referred to as a plasmid addiction system. Half-life of over 2 hours. Cell killing by CcdB is accompanied by filamentation, defects in chromosome and plasmid segregation, defects in cell division, formation of anucleate cells, decreased DNA synthesis and plasmid loss. Interferes with the activity of DN
   1920..2303    -  CDS            eco47IR (fragment): T2E7_ECOLX - Protein predicted: Swiss-Prot protein existence level 4. Recognizes the double-stranded sequence GGWCC and cleaves after G-1. From Escherichia coli.
   2356..2386    -  promoter       lac UV5 promoter: E. coli lac promoter with an "up" mutation
   2401..2422    -  protein_bind   CAP binding site: CAP binding activates transcription in the presence of cAMP. E. coli catabolite activator protein
   2447..2530    -  CDS            lacI (fragment): lac repressor; lacI; The lac repressor binds to the lac operator to inhibit transcription in E. coli. This inhibition can be relieved by adding lactose or isopropyl-β-D-thiogalactopyranoside (IPTG).
   2713..3301    -  rep_origin     ori: high-copy-number ColE1/pMB1/pBR322/pUC origin of replication
   3472..4332    -  CDS            AmpR: β-lactamase; bla; confers resistance to ampicillin, carbenicillin, and related antibiotics
   4333..4437    -  promoter       AmpR promoter: bla
>Addgene plasmid #197840 | pJMC-L2-Donor-BsaI | addgene full sequence | sequence record 390567 | Addgene NGS Result
CACATTTCCCCGAAAAGTGCCACCTGACGTCTAAGAAACCATTATTATCATGACATTAACCTATAAAAAT
AGGCGTATCACGAGGCCGCCCCTGCAGCCGAATTATATTATTTTTGCCAAATAATTTTTAACAAAAGCTC
TGAAGTCTTCTTCATTTAAATTCTTAGATGATACTTCATCTGGAAAATTGTCCCAATTAGTAGCATCACG
CTGTGAGTAAGTTCTAAACCATTTTTTTATTGTTGTATTATCTCTAATCTTACTACTCGATGAGTTTTCG
GTATTATCTCTATTTTTAACTTGGAGCAGGTTCCATTCATTGTTTTTTTCATCATAGTGAATAAAATCAA
CTGCTTTAACACTTGTGCCTGAACACCATATCCATCCGGCGTAATACGACTCACTATAGGGAGAGCGGCC
GCCAGATCTTCCGGATGGCTCGAGTTTTTCAGCAAGATTTTGGTCTCTACCGTTTTGCAGGTGCGGCCGC
ATTAGGCACCCCAGGCTTTACACTTTATGCTTCCGGCTCGTATAATGTGTGGATTTTGAGTTAGGATCCG
TCGAGATTTTCAGGAGCTAAGGAAGCTAAAATGGAGAAAAAAATCACTGGATATACCACCGTTGATATAT
CCCAATGGCATCGTAAAGAACATTTTGAGGCATTTCAGTCAGTCGCTCAATGTACCTATAACCAGACCGT
TCAGCTGGATATTACGGCCTTTTTAAAGACCGTAAAGAAAAATAAGCACAAGTTTTATCCGGCCTTTATT
CACATTCTTGCCCGCCTGATGAATGCTCATCCGGAATTCCGTATGGCAATGAAAGACGGTGAGCTGGTGA
TATGGGATAGTGTTCACCCTTGTTACACCGTTTTCCATGAGCAAACTGAAACGTTTTCATCGCTCTGGAG
TGAATACCACGACGATTTCCGGCAGTTTCTACACATATATTCGCAAGATGTGGCGTGTTACGGTGAAAAC
CTGGCCTATTTCCCTAAAGGGTTTATTGAGAATATGTTTTTCGTTTCAGCCAATCCCTGGGTGAGTTTCA
CCAGTTTTGATTTAAACGTGGCCAATATGGACAACTTCTTCGCCCCCGTTTTCACCATGGGCAAATATTA
TACGCAAGGCGACAAGGTGCTGATGCCGCTGGCGATTCAGGTTCATCATGCCGTTTGTGATGGCTTCCAT
GTCGGCAGAATGCTTAATGAATTACAACAGTACTGCGATGAGTGGCAGGCGGGGCGTAATCTAGAGGATC
CGGCTTACTAAAAGCCAGATAACAGTATGCGTATTTGCGCGCTGATTTTTGCGGTATAAGAATATATACT
GATATGTATACCCGAAGTATGTCAAAAGGAGGTATGCTATGAAGCAGCGTATTACAGTGACAGTTGACAG
CGACAGCTATCAGTTGCTCAAGGCATATATGATGTCAATATCTCCGGTCTGGTAAGCACAACCATGCAGA
ATGAAGCCCGTCGTCTGCGTGCCGAACGCTGGAAAGCGGAAAATCAGGAAGGGATGGCTGAGGTCGCCCG
GTTTATTGAAATGAACGGCTCTTTTGCTGACGAGAACAGGGGCTGGTGAAATGCAGTTTAAGGTTTACAC
CTATAAAAGAGAGAGCCGTTATCGTCTGTTTGTGGATGTACAGAGTGATATTATTGACACGCCCGGGCGA
CGGATGGTGATCCCCCTGGCCAGTGCACGTCTGCTGTCAGATAAAGTCTCCCGTGAACTTTACCCGGTGG
TGCATATCGGGGATGAAAGCTGGCGCATGATGACCACCGATATGGCCAGTGTGCCGGTTTCCGTTATCGG
GGAAGAAGTGGCTGATCTCAGCCACCGCGAAAATGACATCAAAAACGCCATTAACCTGATGTTCTGGGGA
ATATAACACCTGCAAAAAGTGAGAGACCAAAATCTTTCTAGAAGATCTCCTACAATATTCTCAGCTGCCA
TGGAAAATCGATGTTCTTCTTTTATTCTCTCAAGATTTTCAGGCTGTATATTAAAACTTATATTAAGAAC
TATGCTAACCACCTCATCAGGAACCGTTGTAGGTGGCGTGGGTTTTCTTGGCAATCGACTCTCATGAAAA
CTACGAGCTAAATATTCAATATGTTCCTCTTGACCAACTTTATTCTGCATTTTTTTTGAACGAGGTTTAG
AGCAAGCTTCAGGAAACTGAGACAGGAATTTTATTAAAAATTTAAATTTTGAAGAAAGTTCAGGGTTAAT
AGCATCCATTTTTTGCTTTGCAAGTTCCTCAGCATTCTTAACAAAAGATGTCTCTTTTGACATGTTTAAA
GTTTAAACCTCCTGTGTGAAATTATTATCCGCTCATAATTCCACACATTATACGAGCCGGAAGCATAAAG
TGTAAAGCCTGGGGTGCCTAATGAGTGAGCTAACTCACATTAATTGCGTTGCGCTCACTGCCAATTGCTT
TCCAGTCGGGAAACCTGTCGTGCCAGCTGCATTAATGAATCGGCCAACGCGCGGGGAGAGGCGGTTTGCG
TATTGGGCGCTCTTCCGCTTCCTCGCTCACTGACTCGCTGCGCTCGGTCGTTCGGCTGCGGCGAGCGGTA
TCAGCTCACTCAAAGGCGGTAATACGGTTATCCACAGAATCAGGGGATAACGCAGGAAAGAACATGTGAG
CAAAAGGCCAGCAAAAGGCCAGGAACCGTAAAAAGGCCGCGTTGCTGGCGTTTTTCCATAGGCTCCGCCC
CCCTGACGAGCATCACAAAAATCGACGCTCAAGTCAGAGGTGGCGAAACCCGACAGGACTATAAAGATAC
CAGGCGTTTCCCCCTGGAAGCTCCCTCGTGCGCTCTCCTGTTCCGACCCTGCCGCTTACCGGATACCTGT
CCGCCTTTCTCCCTTCGGGAAGCGTGGCGCTTTCTCATAGCTCACGCTGTAGGTATCTCAGTTCGGTGTA
GGTCGTTCGCTCCAAGCTGGGCTGTGTGCACGAACCCCCCGTTCAGCCCGACCGCTGCGCCTTATCCGGT
AACTATCGTCTTGAGTCCAACCCGGTAAGACACGACTTATCGCCACTGGCAGCAGCCACTGGTAACAGGA
TTAGCAGAGCGAGGTATGTAGGCGGTGCTACAGAGTTCTTGAAGTGGTGGCCTAACTACGGCTACACTAG
AAGAACAGTATTTGGTATCTGCGCTCTGCTGAAGCCAGTTACCTTCGGAAAAAGAGTTGGTAGCTCTTGA
TCCGGCAAACAAACCACCGCTGGTAGCGGTGGTTTTTTTGTTTGCAAGCAGCAGATTACGCGCAGAAAAA
AAGGATCTCAAGAAGATCCTTTGATCTTTTCTACGGGGTCTGACGCTCAGTGGAACGAAAACTCACGTTA
AGGGATTTTGGTCATGAGATTATCAAAAAGGATCTTCACCTAGATCCTTTTAAATTAAAAATGAAGTTTT
AAATCAATCTAAAGTATATATGAGTAAACTTGGTCTGACAGTTACCAATGCTTAATCAGTGAGGCACCTA
TCTCAGCGATCTGTCTATTTCGTTCATCCATAGTTGCCTGACTCCCCGTCGTGTAGATAACTACGATACG
GGAGGGCTTACCATCTGGCCCCAGTGCTGCAATGATACCGCGTGACCCACGCTCACCGGCTCCAGATTTA
TCAGCAATAAACCAGCCAGCCGGAAGGGCCGAGCGCAGAAGTGGTCCTGCAACTTTATCCGCCTCCATCC
AGTCTATTAATTGTTGCCGGGAAGCTAGAGTAAGTAGTTCGCCAGTTAATAGTTTGCGCAACGTTGTTGC
CATTGCTACAGGCATCGTGGTGTCACGCTCGTCGTTTGGTATGGCTTCATTCAGCTCCGGTTCCCAACGA
TCAAGGCGAGTTACATGATCCCCCATGTTGTGCAAAAAAGCGGTTAGCTCCTTCGGTCCTCCGATCGTTG
TCAGAAGTAAGTTGGCCGCAGTGTTATCACTCATGGTTATGGCAGCACTGCATAATTCTCTTACTGTCAT
GCCATCCGTAAGATGCTTTTCTGTGACTGGTGAGTACTCAACCAAGTCATTCTGAGAATAGTGTATGCGG
CGACCGAGTTGCTCTTGCCCGGCGTCAATACGGGATAATACCGCGCCACATAGCAGAACTTTAAAAGTGC
TCATCATTGGAAAACGTTCTTCGGGGCGAAAACTCTCAAGGATCTTACCGCTGTTGAGATCCAGTTCGAT
GTAACCCACTCGTGCACCCAACTGATCTTCAGCATCTTTTACTTTCACCAGCGTTTCTGGGTGAGCAAAA
ACAGGAAGGCAAAATGCCGCAAAAAAGGGAATAAGGGCGACACGGAAATGTTGAATACTCATACTCTTCC
TTTTTCAATATTATTGAAGCATTTATCAGGGTTATTGTCTCATGAGCGGATACATATTTGAATGTATTTA
GAAAAATAAACAAATAGGGGTTCCGCG
